Addgene plasmid #13701: cmv 16 E7 E26G
Depositing lab: Karl Munger. Depositing organization: Harvard Medical School.
Backbone
  Vector backbone: pCMV bam neo
  Backbone size w/o insert (bp): 6550
  Vector type: Mammalian Expression
  Selectable markers: Neomycin (select with G418)
Growth in bacteria
  Bacterial resistance: Ampicillin, 100 μg/mL
  Growth temperature: 37°C
  Growth strain: DH5alpha
  Copy number: High Copy
Gene/Insert
  Gene/Insert name: HPV 16 E7 E26G (alt name: HPV 16 E7)
  Species: H. sapiens (human)
  Insert size (bp): 300
  Mutation: aa 26 E to G
  GenBank ID: AY089955
  Entrez Gene: E7 (a.k.a. HpV16gp2)
  Cloning method: Restriction Enzyme; 5′ cloning site BamH1 (not destroyed); 3′ cloning site BamH1 (destroyed during cloning)
  Sequencing primers: 5′ B glob intron-F; 3′ B glob-pA-R
Terms and licenses: Academic/Nonprofit Terms; Industry Terms: Not Available to Industry
How to cite: cmv 16 E7 E26G was a gift from Karl Munger (Addgene plasmid # 13701 ; http://n2t.net/addgene:13701 ; RRID:Addgene_13701)
