[The description below was written by a language model from this plasmid's Addgene catalogue record.]
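Description:
cmv 16 E7 E26G is a mammalian expression plasmid built on the pCMV bam neo backbone (about 6.55 kb without insert) that carries a point-mutant form of the human papillomavirus type 16 E7 oncoprotein. The roughly 300 bp E7 coding insert was placed into the vector's BamHI site by restriction cloning, leaving the 5′ BamHI site intact and destroying the 3′ one. The promoter is not listed as a separate field, but the backbone and construct names indicate CMV-driven expression. The recommended sequencing primers, which anneal in a beta-globin intron upstream and a beta-globin polyadenylation region downstream, suggest that the insert sits between these RNA-processing elements. The plasmid is propagated in E. coli as a high-copy, ampicillin-selected construct, and a neomycin resistance marker allows G418 selection of transfected mammalian cells, including isolation of stable lines. The record lists the species as human, although the gene itself is viral.

The defining feature is the substitution of glutamate 26 with glycine. From general knowledge of E7, this residue lies within the conserved LXCXE motif through which E7 binds the retinoblastoma tumour suppressor and related pocket proteins, so changes at this position are commonly used to impair that interaction. The record itself does not state the functional consequence or intended application. A reasonable reading is that the construct serves as a mutant counterpart to wild-type HPV16 E7 in transient or stable expression experiments that test which E7 activities in transformation and cell-cycle deregulation depend on this residue. No epitope tag or reporter is recorded, and no feature table was provided to confirm the element layout.
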