>Addgene plasmid #13701 | cmv 16 E7 E26G | addgene partial sequence | sequence record 20020 | 13701 with Bglob-intron-F
ATGAGGATAAAATACTACTCTGAGTCCAAACCGGGCCCCTCTGCTAACCATGTTCATGCCTTCTTCTCTT
TCCTACAGCTCCTGGGCAACGTGCTGGTTGTTGTGCTGTCTCATCATTTTGGCAAAGAATTCCTCGACGG
ATCCACCATGCATGGAGATACACCTACATTGCATGAATATATGTTAGATTTGCAACCAGAGACAACTGAT
CTCTACTGTTATGGGCAATTAAATGACAGCTCAGAGGAGGAGGATGAAATAGATGGTCCAGCTGGACAAG
CAGAACCGGACAGAGCCCATTACAATATTGTAACCTTTTGTTGCAAGTGTGACTCTACGCTTCGGTTGTG
CGTACAAAGCACACACGTAGACATTCGTACTTTGGAAGACCTGTTAATGGGCACACTAGGAATTGTGTGC
CCCATCTGTTCTCAGAAACCATAAAGATCCGTCGAGGAATTCACTCCTCAGGTGCAGGCTGCCTATCAGA
AGGTGGTGGCTGGTGTGGCCAATGCCCTGGCTCACAAATACCACTGAGATCTTTTTCCCTCTGCCAAAAA
TTATGGGGACATCATGAAGCCCCTTGAGCATCTGACTTCTGGCTAATAAAGGAAATTTATTTTCATTGCA
ATAGTGTGTTGGAATTTTTTGTGTCTCTCACTC
